Addgene plasmid #101893: pLenti Lifeact-mTagBFP2 PuroR
Purpose: Lentiviral expression of mTagBFP2-tagged Lifeact with Puromycin selection in cells including neurons
Depositing lab: Ghassan Mouneimne. Depositing organization: University of Arizona.
Backbone
  Vector backbone: pMuLE Dest PuroR
  Backbone size w/o insert (bp): 8690
  Total vector size (bp): 8741
  Vector type: Lentiviral
  Selectable markers: Puromycin
Growth in bacteria
  Bacterial resistance: Ampicillin, 100 μg/mL
  Growth temperature: 30°C
  Growth strain: NEB Stable
  Copy number: Low Copy
Gene/Insert
  Gene/Insert name: Lifeact
  Species: Synthetic
  Insert size (bp): 51
  Promoter: CMV immediate early
  Tag / fusion protein: mTagBFP2 (C terminal on insert)
  Cloning method: Gateway Cloning
  Sequencing primers: 5′ CMV_fwd_primer; 3′ MSCV_rev_primer
Resource information
  A portion of this plasmid was derived from a plasmid made by: Michael Davidson, Addgene #54602
Terms and licenses: Academic/Nonprofit Terms; Industry Terms: Not Available to Industry
How to cite: pLenti Lifeact-mTagBFP2 PuroR was a gift from Ghassan Mouneimne (Addgene plasmid # 101893 ; http://n2t.net/addgene:101893 ; RRID:Addgene_101893)
