[The description below was written by a language model from this plasmid's Addgene catalogue record and pLannotate feature annotations shown in this document.]
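Description:
pLenti Lifeact-mTagBFP2 PuroR is a lentiviral expression plasmid built on the pMuLE Dest PuroR backbone by Gateway recombination, intended to deliver a blue fluorescent F-actin probe into mammalian cells, including neurons. In bacteria it is maintained through a ColE1/pUC-type origin and selected with ampicillin via the β-lactamase gene. The catalogue lists it as low copy and propagated in a recombination-deficient strain, a common precaution for plasmids carrying repeated LTR sequences. An f1 origin, an SV40 origin and poly(A) signal, and leftover lac, T7 and T3 elements are also present in the backbone.

The viral cassette has a third-generation-style layout. An RSV promoter drives a truncated HIV-1 5' LTR, followed by the Ψ packaging signal with a partial gag sequence, the Rev response element for Rev-dependent nuclear export of the genomic RNA, and the cPPT/CTS. A second truncated LTR, annotated across the plasmid origin next to a nef fragment, closes the provirus.

Between attB1 and attB2 sites, with an attB5 site that reflects multi-fragment Gateway assembly, a CMV immediate early promoter with a partial enhancer drives Lifeact. This short synthetic actin-binding peptide derives from the N-terminus of yeast Abp140 and is fused at its C-terminus to the monomeric blue fluorescent protein mTagBFP2. A WPRE lies downstream to enhance transcript expression. A separate mouse PGK promoter drives puromycin N-acetyltransferase, so transduced cells can be selected with puromycin.

The construct is typically used to make stable or transduced cell populations in which filamentous actin can be visualised live in the blue channel, leaving green and red channels free for other reporters.
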