Features (pLannotate 1.2.2; 32 found; start..end, strand, type, name):
     54..234     +  LTR            5' LTR (truncated): truncated 5' long terminal repeat (LTR) from HIV-1
    306..427     +  polyA_signal   SV40 poly(A) signal: SV40 polyadenylation signal
    467..602     +  rep_origin     SV40 ori: SV40 origin of replication
    623..641     -  promoter       T7 promoter: promoter for bacteriophage T7 RNA polymerase
    649..804     +  CDS            lacZα (fragment): LacZα fragment of β-galactosidase; lacZ fragment
    809..1237    +  rep_origin     f1 ori (sequence partly withheld): f1 bacteriophage origin of replication; arrow indicates direction of (+) strand synthesis
   1290..1394    +  promoter       AmpR promoter: bla
   1395..2255    +  CDS            AmpR: β-lactamase; bla; confers resistance to ampicillin, carbenicillin, and related antibiotics
   2426..3014    +  rep_origin     ori: high-copy-number ColE1/pMB1/pBR322/pUC origin of replication
   3197..3289    +  CDS            lacI (fragment): lac repressor; lacI; The lac repressor binds to the lac operator to inhibit transcription in E. coli. This inhibition can be relieved by adding lactose or isopropyl-β-D-thiogalactopyranoside (IPTG).
   3302..3323    +  protein_bind   CAP binding site: CAP binding activates transcription in the presence of cAMP. E. coli catabolite activator protein
   3338..3368    +  promoter       lac promoter: promoter for the E. coli lac operon
   3376..3392    +  protein_bind   lac operator: The lac repressor binds to the lac operator to inhibit transcription in E. coli. This inhibition can be relieved by adding lactose or isopropyl-β-D-thiogalactopyranoside (IPTG). lac repressor encoded by lacI
   3437..3455    +  promoter       T3 promoter: promoter for bacteriophage T3 RNA polymerase
   3483..3709    +  promoter       RSV promoter: Rous sarcoma virus enhancer/promoter
   3710..3890    +  LTR            5' LTR (truncated): truncated 5' long terminal repeat (LTR) from HIV-1
   3937..4062    +  misc_feature   HIV-1 Ψ: packaging signal of human immunodeficiency virus type 1
   4046..4409    +  CDS            HIV-1 gag (fragment): gag protein from human immunodeficiency virus 1; gag
   4555..4788    +  misc_feature   RRE: The Rev response element (RRE) of HIV-1 allows for Rev-dependent mRNA export from the nucleus to the cytoplasm.
   5165..5265    +  CDS            Rev (fragment): human immunodeficiency virus 1 (HIV-1) Rev protein; rev; enhances nuclear export of unspliced and incompletely spliced viral mRNAs
   5284..5400    +  misc_feature   cPPT/CTS: central polypurine tract and central termination sequence of HIV-1
   5457..5481    +  protein_bind   attB1: mutant version of attB; recombination site for the Gateway® BP reaction BP Clonase™
   5520..5596    +  enhancer       CMV enhancer (fragment): human cytomegalovirus immediate early enhancer
   5597..5800    +  promoter       CMV promoter: human cytomegalovirus (CMV) immediate early promoter
   5883..5954    +  CDS            ABP140 (fragment): AB140_YEAST - Also known as TRM140. Experimental evidence at protein level: Swiss-Prot protein existence level 1. S-adenosyl-L-methionine-dependent methyltransferase that mediates N(3)-methylcytidine modification of residue 32 of the tRNA anticodon loop of tRNA(Thr) and tRNA(Ser). Binds F-actin and shows weak F-actin cross-linking activity. From Saccharomyces cerevisiae (strain ATCC 204508 / S288c) (Baker's yeast).
   5955..6665    +  CDS            mTagBFP2: mTagBFP2 is a basic (constitutively fluorescent) blue fluorescent protein published in 2011, derived from Entacmaea quadricolor. It is reported to be a very rapidly-maturing monomer with very low acid sensitivity.
   6738..6758    +  protein_bind   attB5: mutant version of attB; core recombination site for the Gateway® BP reaction BP Clonase™
   6870..6894    -  protein_bind   attB2: mutant version of attB; recombination site for the Gateway® BP reaction BP Clonase™
   6925..7513    +  misc_feature   WPRE: woodchuck hepatitis virus posttranscriptional regulatory element
   7527..8026    +  promoter       PGK promoter: mouse phosphoglycerate kinase 1 promoter
   8061..8660    +  CDS            PuroR: puromycin N-acetyltransferase; pac from Streptomyces alboniger; confers resistance to puromycin
   8685..68      +  CDS            nef (fragment) (across the origin): NEF_HV1LA - Experimental evidence at protein level: Swiss-Prot protein existence level 1. Extracellular Nef protein targets CD4(+) T-lymphocytes for apoptosis by interacting with CXCR4 surface receptors. From Human immunodeficiency virus type 1 group M subtype B (isolate Lai) (HIV-1).
>Addgene plasmid #101893 | pLenti Lifeact-mTagBFP2 PuroR | addgene full sequence | sequence record 211159 | Addgene NGS Result
TGGAAGGGCTAGCTCACTCCCAACGAAGACAAGATCTGCTTTTTGCTTGTACTGGGTCTCTCTGGTTAGA
CCAGATCTGAGCCTGGGAGCTCTCTGGCTAACTAGGGAACCCACTGCTTAAGCCTCAATAAAGCTTGCCT
TGAGTGCTTCAAGTAGTGTGTGCCCGTCTGTTGTGTGACTCTGGTAACTAGAGATCCCTCAGACCCTTTT
AGTCAGTGTGGAAAATCTCTAGCAGTAGTAGTTCATGTCATCTTATTATTCAGTATTTATAACTTGCAAA
GAAATGAATATCAGAGAGTGAGAGGAACTTGTTTATTGCAGCTTATAATGGTTACAAATAAAGCAATAGC
ATCACAAATTTCACAAATAAAGCATTTTTTTCACTGCATTCTAGTTGTGGTTTGTCCAAACTCATCAATG
TATCTTATCATGTCTGGCTCTAGCTATCCCGCCCCTAACTCCGCCCATCCCGCCCCTAACTCCGCCCAGT
TCCGCCCATTCTCCGCCCCATGGCTGACTAATTTTTTTTATTTATGCAGAGGCCGAGGCCGCCTCGGCCT
CTGAGCTATTCCAGAAGTAGTGAGGAGGCTTTTTTGGAGGCCTAGGGACGTACCCAATTCGCCCTATAGT
GAGTCGTATTACGCGCGCTCACTGGCCGTCGTTTTACAACGTCGTGACTGGGAAAACCCTGGCGTTACCC
AACTTAATCGCCTTGCAGCACATCCCCCTTTCGCCAGCTGGCGTAATAGCGAAGAGGCCCGCACCGATCG
CCCTTCCCAACAGTTGCGCAGCCTGAATGGCGAATGGG
[124 nt withheld, positions 809-932]
C
[91 nt withheld, positions 934-1024]
A
[49 nt withheld, positions 1026-1074]
CCTTTGACGTTGGAGTCCACGTTCTTT
[37 nt withheld, positions 1102-1138]
ACCCTATCTCGGTCTATTCTTTTGATTTATAAGGGATTTTGCCGATTTCGGCCTATTGGTTAAAAAATGA
GCTGATTTAACAAAAATTTAACGCGAATTTTAACAAAATATTAACGCTTACAATTTAGGTGGCACTTTTC
GGGGAAATGTGCGCGGAACCCCTATTTGTTTATTTTTCTAAATACATTCAAATATGTATCCGCTCATGAG
ACAATAACCCTGATAAATGCTTCAATAATATTGAAAAAGGAAGAGTATGAGTATTCAACATTTCCGTGTC
GCCCTTATTCCCTTTTTTGCGGCATTTTGCCTTCCTGTTTTTGCTCACCCAGAAACGCTGGTGAAAGTAA
AAGATGCTGAAGATCAGTTGGGTGCACGAGTGGGTTACATCGAACTGGATCTCAACAGCGGTAAGATCCT
TGAGAGTTTTCGCCCCGAAGAACGTTTTCCAATGATGAGCACTTTTAAAGTTCTGCTATGTGGCGCGGTA
TTATCCCGTATTGACGCCGGGCAAGAGCAACTCGGTCGCCGCATACACTATTCTCAGAATGACTTGGTTG
AGTACTCACCAGTCACAGAAAAGCATCTTACGGATGGCATGACAGTAAGAGAATTATGCAGTGCTGCCAT
AACCATGAGTGATAACACTGCGGCCAACTTACTTCTGACAACGATCGGAGGACCGAAGGAGCTAACCGCT
TTTTTGCACAACATGGGGGATCATGTAACTCGCCTTGATCGTTGGGAACCGGAGCTGAATGAAGCCATAC
CAAACGACGAGCGTGACACCACGATGCCTGTAGCAATGGCAACAACGTTGCGCAAACTATTAACTGGCGA
ACTACTTACTCTAGCTTCCCGGCAACAATTAATAGACTGGATGGAGGCGGATAAAGTTGCAGGACCACTT
CTGCGCTCGGCCCTTCCGGCTGGCTGGTTTATTGCTGATAAATCTGGAGCCGGTGAGCGTGGGTCTCGCG
GTATCATTGCAGCACTGGGGCCAGATGGTAAGCCCTCCCGTATCGTAGTTATCTACACGACGGGGAGTCA
GGCAACTATGGATGAACGAAATAGACAGATCGCTGAGATAGGTGCCTCACTGATTAAGCATTGGTAACTG
TCAGACCAAGTTTACTCATATATACTTTAGATTGATTTAAAACTTCATTTTTAATTTAAAAGGATCTAGG
TGAAGATCCTTTTTGATAATCTCATGACCAAAATCCCTTAACGTGAGTTTTCGTTCCACTGAGCGTCAGA
CCCCGTAGAAAAGATCAAAGGATCTTCTTGAGATCCTTTTTTTCTGCGCGTAATCTGCTGCTTGCAAACA
AAAAAACCACCGCTACCAGCGGTGGTTTGTTTGCCGGATCAAGAGCTACCAACTCTTTTTCCGAAGGTAA
CTGGCTTCAGCAGAGCGCAGATACCAAATACTGTTCTTCTAGTGTAGCCGTAGTTAGGCCACCACTTCAA
GAACTCTGTAGCACCGCCTACATACCTCGCTCTGCTAATCCTGTTACCAGTGGCTGCTGCCAGTGGCGAT
AAGTCGTGTCTTACCGGGTTGGACTCAAGACGATAGTTACCGGATAAGGCGCAGCGGTCGGGCTGAACGG
GGGGTTCGTGCACACAGCCCAGCTTGGAGCGAACGACCTACACCGAACTGAGATACCTACAGCGTGAGCT
ATGAGAAAGCGCCACGCTTCCCGAAGGGAGAAAGGCGGACAGGTATCCGGTAAGCGGCAGGGTCGGAACA
GGAGAGCGCACGAGGGAGCTTCCAGGGGGAAACGCCTGGTATCTTTATAGTCCTGTCGGGTTTCGCCACC
TCTGACTTGAGCGTCGATTTTTGTGATGCTCGTCAGGGGGGCGGAGCCTATGGAAAAACGCCAGCAACGC
GGCCTTTTTACGGTTCCTGGCCTTTTGCTGGCCTTTTGCTCACATGTTCTTTCCTGCGTTATCCCCTGAT
TCTGTGGATAACCGTATTACCGCCTTTGAGTGAGCTGATACCGCTCGCCGCAGCCGAACGACCGAGCGCA
GCGAGTCAGTGAGCGAGGAAGCGGAAGAGCGCCCAATACGCAAACCGCCTCTCCCCGCGCGTTGGCCGAT
TCATTAATGCAGCTGGCACGACAGGTTTCCCGACTGGAAAGCGGGCAGTGAGCGCAACGCAATTAATGTG
AGTTAGCTCACTCATTAGGCACCCCAGGCTTTACACTTTATGCTTCCGGCTCGTATGTTGTGTGGAATTG
TGAGCGGATAACAATTTCACACAGGAAACAGCTATGACCATGATTACGCCAAGCGCGCAATTAACCCTCA
CTAAAGGGAACAAAAGCTGGAGCTGCAAGCTTAATGTAGTCTTATGCAATACTCTTGTAGTCTTGCAACA
TGGTAACGATGAGTTAGCAACATGCCTTACAAGGAGAGAAAAAGCACCGTGCATGCCGATTGGTGGAAGT
AAGGTGGTACGATCGTGCCTTATTAGGAAGGCAACAGACGGGTCTGACATGGATTGGACGAACCACTGAA
TTGCCGCATTGCAGAGATATTGTATTTAAGTGCCTAGCTCGATACATAAACGGGTCTCTCTGGTTAGACC
AGATCTGAGCCTGGGAGCTCTCTGGCTAACTAGGGAACCCACTGCTTAAGCCTCAATAAAGCTTGCCTTG
AGTGCTTCAAGTAGTGTGTGCCCGTCTGTTGTGTGACTCTGGTAACTAGAGATCCCTCAGACCCTTTTAG
TCAGTGTGGAAAATCTCTAGCAGTGGCGCCCGAACAGGGACTTGAAAGCGAAAGGGAAACCAGAGGAGCT
CTCTCGACGCAGGACTCGGCTTGCTGAAGCGCGCACGGCAAGAGGCGAGGGGCGGCGACTGGTGAGTACG
CCAAAAATTTTGACTAGCGGAGGCTAGAAGGAGAGAGATGGGTGCGAGAGCGTCAGTATTAAGCGGGGGA
GAATTAGATCGCGATGGGAAAAAATTCGGTTAAGGCCAGGGGGAAAGAAAAAATATAAATTAAAACATAT
AGTATGGGCAAGCAGGGAGCTAGAACGATTCGCAGTTAATCCTGGCCTGTTAGAAACATCAGAAGGCTGT
AGACAAATACTGGGACAGCTACAACCATCCCTTCAGACAGGATCAGAAGAACTTAGATCATTATATAATA
CAGTAGCAACCCTCTATTGTGTGCATCAAAGGATAGAGATAAAAGACACCAAGGAAGCTTTAGACAAGAT
AGAGGAAGAGCAAAACAAAAGTAAGACCACCGCACAGCAAGCGGCCGCTGATCTTCAGACCTGGAGGAGG
AGATATGAGGGACAATTGGAGAAGTGAATTATATAAATATAAAGTAGTAAAAATTGAACCATTAGGAGTA
GCACCCACCAAGGCAAAGAGAAGAGTGGTGCAGAGAGAAAAAAGAGCAGTGGGAATAGGAGCTTTGTTCC
TTGGGTTCTTGGGAGCAGCAGGAAGCACTATGGGCGCAGCGTCAATGACGCTGACGGTACAGGCCAGACA
ATTATTGTCTGGTATAGTGCAGCAGCAGAACAATTTGCTGAGGGCTATTGAGGCGCAACAGCATCTGTTG
CAACTCACAGTCTGGGGCATCAAGCAGCTCCAGGCAAGAATCCTGGCTGTGGAAAGATACCTAAAGGATC
AACAGCTCCTGGGGATTTGGGGTTGCTCTGGAAAACTCATTTGCACCACTGCTGTGCCTTGGAATGCTAG
TTGGAGTAATAAATCTCTGGAACAGATTTGGAATCACACGACCTGGATGGAGTGGGACAGAGAAATTAAC
AATTACACAAGCTTAATACACTCCTTAATTGAAGAATCGCAAAACCAGCAAGAAAAGAATGAACAAGAAT
TATTGGAATTAGATAAATGGGCAAGTTTGTGGAATTGGTTTAACATAACAAATTGGCTGTGGTATATAAA
ATTATTCATAATGATAGTAGGAGGCTTGGTAGGTTTAAGAATAGTTTTTGCTGTACTTTCTATAGTGAAT
AGAGTTAGGCAGGGATATTCACCATTATCGTTTCAGACCCACCTCCCAACCCCGAGGGGACCCGACAGGC
CCGAAGGAATAGAAGAAGAAGGTGGAGAGAGAGACAGAGACAGATCCATTCGATTAGTGAACGGATCTCG
ACGGTATCGGTTAACTTTTAAAAGAAAAGGGGGGATTGGGGGGTACAGTGCAGGGGAAAGAATAGTAGAC
ATAATAGCAACAGACATACAAACTAAAGAATTACAAAAACAAATTACAAAATTCAAAATTTTATCGTCCA
GTGTGGTGGAATTGAGTATTCCAGTGTGGTGGAATTCTGCAGATATCAACAAGTTTGTACAAAAAAGCAG
GCTGGAGACCCAAGCTTGGTACCGAGCTCGGATCCACTAGTATTATGCCCAGTACATGACCTTATGGGAC
TTTCCTACTTGGCAGTACATCTACGTATTAGTCATCGCTATTACCATGGTGATGCGGTTTTGGCAGTACA
TCAATGGGCGTGGATAGCGGTTTGACTCACGGGGATTTCCAAGTCTCCACCCCATTGACGTCAATGGGAG
TTTGTTTTGGCACCAAAATCAACGGGACTTTCCAAAATGTCGTAACAACTCCGCCCCATTGACGCAAATG
GGCGGTAGGCGTGTACGGTGGGAGGTTTATATAAGCAGAGCTCGTTTAGTGAACCGTCAGATCGCCTGGA
GACGCCATCCACGCTGTTTTGACCTCCATAGAAGATTCTAGAGCTAGCGCCACCATGGGCGTGGCCGACT
TGATCAAGAAGTTCGAGTCCATCTCCAAGGAGGAGGGGGATCCACCGGTCGCCACCATGGTGTCTAAGGG
CGAAGAGCTGATTAAGGAGAACATGCACATGAAGCTGTACATGGAGGGCACCGTGGACAACCATCACTTC
AAGTGCACATCCGAGGGCGAAGGCAAGCCCTACGAGGGCACCCAGACCATGAGAATCAAGGTGGTCGAGG
GCGGCCCTCTCCCCTTCGCCTTCGACATCCTGGCTACTAGCTTCCTCTACGGCAGCAAGACCTTCATCAA
CCACACCCAGGGCATCCCCGACTTCTTCAAGCAGTCCTTCCCTGAGGGCTTCACATGGGAGAGAGTCACC
ACATACGAAGACGGGGGCGTGCTGACCGCTACCCAGGACACCAGCCTCCAGGACGGCTGCCTCATCTACA
ACGTCAAGATCAGAGGGGTGAACTTCACATCCAACGGCCCTGTGATGCAGAAGAAAACACTCGGCTGGGA
GGCCTTCACCGAGACGCTGTACCCCGCTGACGGCGGCCTGGAAGGCAGAAACGACATGGCCCTGAAGCTC
GTGGGCGGGAGCCATCTGATCGCAAACGCCAAGACCACATATAGATCCAAGAAACCCGCTAAGAACCTCA
AGATGCCTGGCGTCTACTATGTGGACTACAGACTGGAAAGAATCAAGGAGGCCAACAACGAGACCTACGT
CGAGCAGCACGAGGTGGCAGTGGCCAGATACTGCGACCTCCCTAGCAAACTGGGGCACAAGCTTAATTAA
GCGGCCGCGACTCTAGAATTCTGCAGATATCCATCACACTGGCGGCCGCTCGAGCATGCATCTAGAGGAC
AACTTTGTATACAAAAGTTGGGAGACCCAAGCTTGGTACCGAGCTCGGATCCACTAGTAACGGCCGCCAG
TGTGCTGGAATTCTGCAGATATCCATCACACTGGCGGCCGCTCGAGCATGCATCTAGAGGTACCCAGCTT
TCTTGTACAAAGTGGTTGATATCCAGCACAGTGGCGGCCGCTCGACAATCAACCTCTGGATTACAAAATT
TGTGAAAGATTGACTGGTATTCTTAACTATGTTGCTCCTTTTACGCTATGTGGATACGCTGCTTTAATGC
CTTTGTATCATGCTATTGCTTCCCGTATGGCTTTCATTTTCTCCTCCTTGTATAAATCCTGGTTGCTGTC
TCTTTATGAGGAGTTGTGGCCCGTTGTCAGGCAACGTGGCGTGGTGTGCACTGTGTTTGCTGACGCAACC
CCCACTGGTTGGGGCATTGCCACCACCTGTCAGCTCCTTTCCGGGACTTTCGCTTTCCCCCTCCCTATTG
CCACGGCGGAACTCATCGCCGCCTGCCTTGCCCGCTGCTGGACAGGGGCTCGGCTGTTGGGCACTGACAA
TTCCGTGGTGTTGTCGGGGAAGCTGACGTCCTTTCCATGGCTGCTCGCCTGTGTTGCCACCTGGATTCTG
CGCGGGACGTCCTTCTGCTACGTCCCTTCGGCCCTCAATCCAGCGGACCTTCCTTCCCGCGGCCTGCTGC
CGGCTCTGCGGCCTCTTCCGCGTCTTCGCCTTCGCCCTCAGACGAGTCGGATCTCCCTTTGGGCCGCCTC
CCCGCCTGGAATTCTACCGGGTAGGGGAGGCGCTTTTCCCAAGGCAGTCTGGAGCATGCGCTTTAGCAGC
CCCGCTGGGCACTTGGCGCTACACAAGTGGCCTCTGGCCTCGCACACATTCCACATCCACCGGTAGGCGC
CAACCGGCTCCGTTCTTTGGTGGCCCCTTCGCGCCACCTTCTACTCCTCCCCTAGTCAGGAAGTTCCCCC
CCGCCCCGCAGCTCGCGTCGTGCAGGACGTGACAAATGGAAGTAGCACGTCTCACTAGTCTCGTGCAGAT
GGACAGCACCGCTGAGCAATGGAAGCGGGTAGGCCTTTGGGGCAGCGGCCAATAGCAGCTTTGCTCCTTC
GCTTTCTGGGCTCAGAGGCTGGGAAGGGGTGGGTCCGGGGGCGGGCTCAGGGGCGGGCTCAGGGGCGGGG
CGGGCGCCCGAAGGTCCTCCGGAGGCCCGGCATTCTGCACGCTTCAAAAGCGCACGTCTGCCGCGCTGTT
CTCCTCTTCCTCATCTCCGGGCCTTTCGACCTGCAGCCCAAGCTTACCACACTCCTGCAGGCATGACCGA
GTACAAGCCCACGGTGCGCCTCGCCACCCGCGACGACGTCCCCAGGGCCGTACGCACCCTCGCCGCCGCG
TTCGCCGACTACCCCGCCACGCGCCACACCGTCGATCCGGACCGCCACATCGAGCGGGTCACCGAGCTGC
AAGAACTCTTCCTCACGCGCGTCGGGCTCGACATCGGCAAGGTGTGGGTCGCGGACGACGGCGCCGCGGT
GGCGGTCTGGACCACGCCGGAGAGCGTCGAAGCGGGGGCGGTGTTCGCCGAGATCGGCCCGCGCATGGCC
GAGTTGAGCGGTTCCCGGCTGGCCGCGCAGCAACAGATGGAAGGCCTCCTGGCGCCGCACCGGCCCAAGG
AGCCCGCGTGGTTCCTGGCCACCGTCGGCGTCTCGCCCGACCACCAGGGCAAGGGTCTGGGCAGCGCCGT
CGTGCTCCCCGGAGTGGAGGCGGCCGAGCGCGCCGGGGTGCCCGCCTTCCTGGAGACCTCCGCGCCCCGC
AACCTCCCCTTCTACGAGCGGCTCGGCTTCACCGTCACCGCCGACGTCGAGGTGCCCGAAGGACCGCGCA
CCTGGTGCATGACCCGCAAGCCCGGTGCCTGAACGCGTATGCATCTCGAGGGCCCGGTACCTTTAAGACC
AATGACTTACAAGGCAGCTGTAGATCTTAGCCACTTTTTAAAAGAAAAGGGGGGAC
